>Addgene plasmid #232482 | pJAK184.tetR.PT5-3.dCas9 | addgene full sequence | sequence record 461406 | Addgene NGS Result
CCTTTTTGATAATCTCATGACCAAAATCCCTTAACGTGAGTTTTCGTTCCACTGAGCGTCAGACCCCGTA
GAAAAGATCAAAGGATCTTCTTGAGATCCTTTTTTTCTGCGCGTAATCTGCTGCTTGCAAACAAAAAAAC
CACCGCTACCAGCGGTGGTTTGTTTGCCGGATCAAGAGCTACCAACTCTTTTTCCGAAGGTAACTGGCTT
CAGCAGAGCGCAGATACCAAATACTGTTCTTCTAGTGTAGCCGTAGTTAGGCCACCACTTCAAGAACTCT
GTAGCACCGCCTACATACCTCGCTCTGCTAATCCTGTTACCAGTGGCTGCTGCCAGTGGCGATAAGTCGT
GTCTTACCGGGTTGGACTCAAGACGATAGTTACCGGATAAGGCGCAGCGGTCGGGCTGAACGGGGGGTTC
GTGCACACAGCCCAGCTTGGAGCGAACGACCTACACCGAACTGAGATACCTACAGCGTGAGCTATGAGAA
AGCGCCACGCTTCCCGAAGGGAGAAAGGCGGACAGGTATCCGGTAAGCGGCAGGGTCGGAACAGGAGAGC
GCACGAGGGAGCTTCCAGGGGGAAACGCCTGGTATCTTTATAGTCCTGTCGGGTTTCGCCACCTCTGACT
TGAGCGTCGATTTTTGTGATGCTCGTCAGGGGGGCGGAGCCTATGGAAAAACGCCAGCAACGCGGCCTTT
TTACGGTTCCTGGCCTTTTGCTGGCCTTTTGCTCACATGTTCTTTCCTGCGTTATCCCCTGATTCTGTGG
ATAACCGTATTACCGCCTTTGAGTGAGCTGATACCGCTCGCCGCAGCCGAACGACCGAGCGCAGCGAGTC
AGTGAGCGAGGAAGCGGAAGAGCGCCCAATACGCAGGGCCCCCTGCTTCGGGGTCATTATAGCGATTTTT
TCGGTATATCCATCCTTTTTCGCACGATATACAGGATTTTGCCAAAGGGTTCGTGTAGACTTTCCTTGGT
GTATCCAACGGCGTCAGCCGGGCAGGATAGGTGAAGTAGGCCCACCCGCGAGCGGGTGTTCCTTCTTCAC
TGTCCCTTATTCGCACCTGGCGGTGCTCAACGGGAATCCTGCTCTGCGAGGCTGGCCGGCTACCGCCGGC
GTAACAGATGAGGGCAAGCGGATGGCTGATGAAACCAAGCCAACCAGGAAGGGCAGCCCACCTATCAAGG
TGTACTGCCTTCCAGACGAACGAAGAGCGATTGAGGAAAAGGCGGCGGCGGCCGGCATGAGCCTGTCGGC
CTACCTGCTGGCCGTCGGCCAGGGCTACAAAATCACGGGCGTCGTGGACTATGAGCACGTCCGCGAGCTG
GCCCGCATCAATGGCGACCTGGGCCGCCTGGGCGGCCTGCTGAAACTCTGGCTCACCGACGACCCGCGCA
CGGCGCGGTTCGGTGATGCCACGATCCTCGCCCTGCTGGCGAAGATCGAAGAGAAGCAGGACGAGCTTGG
CAAGGTCATGATGGGCGTGGTCCGCCCGAGGGCAGAGCCATGACTTTTTTAGCCGCTAAAACGGCCGGGG
GGTGCGCGTGATTGCCAAGCACGTCCCCATGCGCTCCATCAAGAAGAGCGACTTCGCGGAGCTGGTGAAG
TACATCACCGACGAGCAAGGCAAGACCGATCGGGCCCCCTGCAGGATAAAAAAATTGTAGATAAATTTTA
TAAAATAGTTTTATCTACAATTTTTTTATCAGGAAACAGCTATGACCGCGGCCGCGCTGTATATAGTCAT
AACCCTTATATTTCATTAATTAAAGTTAAATTTTGTATATTCAAAAAGCTCTTGATATTTACGGCAGAGC
CACCATATAGAGATGCCTCAGACCCTAATGATGAAATTTCTATATTTATTCCTTTGTTAAAAGAGCTAAC
TAACATATCTTTTGTAATCTGTAATATCTCAGGGATATCACTAATTATTTGGCTATTTAAATATATTATT
TCAGGAGCATAAGTTGTAATAGCATTATTTATAGCTATTGTTAAGTAACTACAAAACTCATGAATAACTT
TTTTGGCATTCTGGTTATCTTCATAATATAGTTGCTTTACTATATCAGAATCTATTTTAGGAATATTTTC
TAAAGAAGAAAGCTGTTCAAATACCTTTTTTTCTGAACAATACTGTTCTAAACAGCCACGATTTCCACAA
GGACATAGTTTACCATTAGGCATGATGATAGTGTGACCAATTTCTCCACTCATACCATTTCTGCCGCTAT
ATAATTTATTATTTATTATAATGCCTGAACCAAATCCACTGTGAATACTGAGACTAAGTAGTGAGTTATG
TACAGTTGAAAAAGTATTCTCAGCTAAAGCTGTTAAGTTTGCTTCATTTTCTATATGAATAGGAAAGTCA
TACTTTTTGCTAAGGATGCTATATAAGTCAATCTCATTAAGATTATAATATGGAGTAAACAATACTTTAT
TTTCACAAGTAATCCCATGTATAGCCAAAGTAAGACCAATTACCTTATAAGGAGTGTCTATTTTGGATAT
GTTATAACTATTTATAATTTCATCTATCAATTGTATAACATTGTCTTTACTTACTTGTATATCTGTTAAT
TTCTTAGAATTTATAATAGTTCCATCTAAGTAAGATAGAGAAGAAAATATATAGTCGTATCCAATGTCCA
TACTTAAAGAAATCCCTGCACATTTATTAAATACTAATAATATGGGTTTTCTTCCGCCACTATGAGTACT
ATTTCCAATTCCTATTTCATGAACTAGAGATTCATCAATAAGTTTTTTGGTAATAGCGGATATAGTTGCT
TTATTCAATCCTATAGTAGAAGCTATACTTGCCCTAGAAATAGGACCATTTTTTATAATTTGTTCAAGTA
CCAATCTTTCATTCATTTCTCGAATAGTGTATTTATCAGTAACCAATTTGATATTCCTCCTTAAAATAAT
ATTGTAATACTTTTTACACAAAAATAAAAGGTTATTTTGCATTGACAAAGATAATTAAATATTTTATTAT
TAGTTCATAAGTTAGTTTAATATACTAACAAAAATAAAGCAAGTAAAATATACCTAAAATATAAAAAAAT
TAGGATAGGAAAACGATAGTTATGAAGTGGCGCAGTAAAGGAGAAAATTTTATGGTAAGGAAAACGATAG
TTATGAAGTGGCGCAGTAAAGGAGAAAATTTTATGGTAAGTAGATATGTACCAGATATGGGAGATTTAAT
ATGGGTTGATTTTGATCCAACAAAAGGTAGTGAACAAGCAGGACATAGACCAGCTGTTGTATTAAGTCCA
TTTATGTATAATAATAAAACAGGTATGTGTTTATGTGTTCCTTGTACAACTCAATCAAAAGGATATCCAT
TTGAAGTTGTTTTATCAGGTCAAGAAAGAGATGGAGTAGCATTAGCTGATCAAGTAAAAAGTATAGCATG
GAGAGCAAGAGGAGCAACTAAAAAAGGAACAGTTGCACCAGAAGAATTACAATTAATTAAAGCAAAAATT
AATGTATTAATTGGATAAATCAACAACTCTCCTCGAGGCCTGCAGACATGCAAGCTTGGCACTGGCCGTC
GTTTTACAACGTCGTGACTGGGAAAACCCTGGCGTTACCCAACTTAATCGCCTTGCAGCACATCCCCCTT
TCGCCAGCTGGCGTAATAGCGAAGAGGCCCGCACCGATCGCCCTTCCCAACAGTTGCGCAGCCTGAATGG
CGAATGGCGCTAGCATAAAAATAAGAAGCCTGCATTTGCAGGCTTCTTATTTTTATGGCGCGCCGTTCTG
AATCCTTAGCTAATGGTTCAACAGGTAACTATGACGAAGATAGCACCCTGGATAAGTCTGTAATGGATTC
TAAGGCATTTAATGAAGACGTGTATATAAAATGTGCTAATGAAAAAGAAAATGCGTTAAAAGAGCCTAAA
ATGAGTTCAAATGGTTTTGAAATTGATTGGTAGTTTAATTTAATATATTTTTTCTATTGGCTATCTCGAT
ACCTATAGAATCTTCTGTTCACTTTTGTTTTTGAAATATAAAAAGGGGCTTTTTAGCCCCTTTTTTTTAA
AACTCCGGAGGAGTTTCTTCATTCTTGATACTATACGTAACTATTTCGATTTGACTTCATTGTCAATTAA
GCTAGTAAAATCAATGGTTAAAAAACAAAAAACTTGCATTTTTCTACCTAGTAATTTATAATTTTAAGTG
TCGAGTTTAAAAGTATAATTTACCAGGAAAGGAGCAAGTTTTTTAATAAGGAAAAATTTTTCCTTTTAAA
ATTCTATTTCGTTATATGACTAATTATAATCAAAAAAATGAAAATAAACAAGAGGTAAAAACTGCTTTAG
AGAAATGTACTGATAAAAAAAGAAAAAATCCTAGATTTACGTCATACATAGCACCTTTAACTACTAAGAA
AAATATTGAAAGGACTTCCACTTGTGGAGATTATTTGTTTATGTTGAGTGATGCAGACTTAGAACATTTT
AAATTACATAAAGGTAATTTTTGCGGTAATAGATTTTGTCCAATGTGTAGTTGGCGACTTGCTTGTAAGG
ATAGTTTAGAAATATCTATTCTTATGGAGCATTTAAGAAAAGAAGAAAATAAAGAGTTTATATTTTTAAC
TCTTACAACTCCAAATGTAAAAAGTTATGATCTTAATTATTCTATTAAACAATATAATAAATCTTTTAAA
AAATTAATGGAGCGTAAGGAAGTTAAGGATATAACTAAAGGTTATATAAGAAAATTAGAAGTAACTTACC
AAAAGGAAAAATACATAACAAAGGATTTATGGAAAATAAAAAAAGATTATTATCAAAAAAAAGGACTTGA
AATTGGTGATTTAGAACCTAATTTTGATACTTATAATCCTCATTTTCATGTAGTTATTGCAGTTAATAAA
AGTTATTTTACAGATAAAAATTATTATATAAATCGAGAAAGATGGTTGGAATTATGGAAGTTTGCTACTA
AGGATGATTCTATAACTCAAGTTGATGTTAGAAAAGCAAAAATTAATGATTATAAAGAGGTTTACGAACT
TGCGAAATATTCAGCTAAAGACACTGATTATTTAATATCGAGGCCAGTATTTGAAATTTTTTATAAAGCA
TTAAAAGGCAAGCAGGTATTAGTTTTTAGTGGATTTTTTAAAGATGCACACAAATTGTACAAGCAAGGAA
AACTTGATGTTTATAAAAAGAAAGATGAAATTAAATATGTCTATATAGTTTATTATAATTGGTGCAAAAA
ACAATATGAAAAAACTAGAATAAGGGAACTTACGGAAGATGAAAAAGAAGAATTAAATCAAGATTTAATA
GATGGAATAGAAATAGATTAAAGTGTAACTATACTTTATATATATATGATTAAAAAAATAAAAAACAACA
GCCTATTAGGTTGTTGTTTTTTATTTTCTTTATTAATTTTTTTAATTTTTAGTTTTTAGTTCTTTTTTAA
AATAAGTTTCAGCCTCTTTTTCAATATTTTTTAAAGAAGGAGTATTTGCATGAATTGCCTTTTTTCTAAC
AGACTTAGGAAATATTTTAACAGTATCTTCTTGCGCCGGTGATTTTGGAACTTCATAACTTACTAATTTA
TAATTATTATTTTCTTTTTTAATTGTAACAGTTGCAAAAGAAGCTGAACCTGTTCCTTCAACTAGTTTAT
CATCTTCAATATAATATTCTTGACCTATATAGTATAAATATATTTTTATTATATTTTTACTTTTTTCTGA
ATCTATTATTTTATAATCATAAAAAGTTTTACCACCAAAAGAAGGTTGTACTCCTTCTGGTCCAACATAT
TTTTTTACTATATTATCTAAATAATTTTTGGGAACTGGTGTTGTAATTTGATTAATCGAACAACCAGTTA
TACTTAAAGGAATTATAACTATAAAAATATATAGGATTATCTTTTTAAATTTCATTATTGGCCTCCTTTT
TATTAAATTTATGTTACCATAAAAAGGACATAACGGGAATATGTAGAATATTTTTAATGTAGACAAAATT
TTACATAAATATAAAGAAAGGAAGTGTTTGTTTAAATTTTATAGCAAACTATCAAAAATTAGGGGGATAA
AAATTTATGAAAAAAAGGTTTTCGATGTTATTTTTATGTTTAACTTTAATAGTTTGTGGTTTATTTACAA
ATTCGGCCGGCCAGTGGGCAAGTTGAAAAATTCACAAAAATGTGGTATAATATCTTTGTTCATTAGAGCG
ATAAACTTGAATTTGAGAGGGAACTTAGATGGTATTTGAAAAAATTGATAAAAATAGTTGGAACAGAAAA
GAGTATTTTGACCACTACTTTGCAAGTGTACCTTGTACCTACAGCATGACCGTTAAAGTGGATATCACAC
AAATAAAGGAAAAGGGAATGAAACTATATCCTGCAATGCTTTATTATATTGCAATGATTGTAAACCGCCA
TTCAGAGTTTAGGACGGCAATCAATCAAGATGGTGAATTGGGGATATATGATGAGATGATACCAAGCTAT
ACAATATTTCACAATGATACTGAAACATTTTCCAGCCTTTGGACTGAGTGTAAGTCTGACTTTAAATCAT
TTTTAGCAGATTATGAAAGTGATACGCAACGGTATGGAAACAATCATAGAATGGAAGGAAAGCCAAATGC
TCCGGAAAACATTTTTAATGTATCTATGATACCGTGGTCAACCTTCGATGGCTTTAATCTGAATTTGCAG
AAAGGATATGATTATTTGATTCCTATTTTTACTATGGGGAAATATTATAAAGAAGATAACAAAATTATAC
TTCCTTTGGCAATTCAAGTTCATCACGCAGTATGTGACGGATTTCACATTTGCCGTTTTGTAAACGAATT
GCAGGAATTGATAAATAGTTAACTTCAGGTTTGTCTGTAACTAAAAACAAGTATTTAAGCAAAAACATCG
TAGAAATACGGTGTTTTTTGTTACCCTAGGGGAGAAGTAAAAGTTCCAGTATTAGGGACAGGACTTAATC
AAAGTATTATAGTGGTAAATGATGATACATATTTTAAACTAAGAGATAAGGGTCAACAAGTATATTTTTA
TGGTGCAAAGGTATTTCAAGAAGAAAATAGCCAAGTAATGTTCAACAATATTGAAAAGAATTTAAGTTTA
AAAAATGGATATATTCAGAATGGATATAAAGCTCAAGGTGAGAGTCAATGGATGAAGTTTGCATATGTAG
TGCTTGTGTTTTTATTCTTAGTCTTTGCAATTGTAGCTGGAAGTATAATATATATGAAAATATATAGTGA
TGCATATGAAGATAAAGAGAAATACAAGATTTTATTAAAAATAGGTACTACAGAAAAAGATATAAATAGA
GCTATACTTAAAGAAGTAGCTATATTTTATACTTTGCCAATGTTAAGTGCAACTATATCTAGTTATTTTG
CATTGAGATTAGCAGGAGATTTATTGATGAACGATTTATCTGGTATATATATACTAAGTTTAGTGATATG
TTTGATAATATTCGTAATATATGGAGCAGTATCTGTTAATAAGTTTAAGAGTGTAGTGTATAAAAATTAG
GCTAAAACTATTAATCTTATCATATCCGCAAAAAACCCCGCTTCGGCGGGGTTTTTTCGCAATTCGGTCG
ACAGATCGTACCTTAAGACCCACTTTCACATTTAAGTTGTTTTTCTAATCCGCATATGATCAATTCAAGG
CCGAATAAGAAGGCTGGCTCTGCACCTTGGTGATCAAATAATTCGATAGCTTGTCGTAATAATGGCGGCA
TACTATCAGTAGTAGGTGTTTCCCTTTCTTCTTTAGCGACTTGATGCTCTTGATCTTCCAATACGCAACC
TAAAGTAAAATGCCCCACAGCGCTGAGTGCATATAATGCATTCTCTAGTGAAAAACCTTGTTGGCATAAA
AAGGCTAATTGATTTTCGAGAGTTTCATACTGTTTTTCTGTAGGCCGTGTACCTAAATGTACTTTTGCTC
CATCGCGATGACTTAGTAAAGCACATCTAAAACTTTTAGCGTTATTACGTAAAAAATCTTGCCAGCTTTC
CCCTTCTAAAGGGCAAAAGTGAGTATGGTGCCTATCTAACATCTCAATGGCTAAGGCGTCGAGCAAAGCC
CGCTTATTTTTTACATGCCAATACAATGTAGGCTGCTCTACACCTAGCTTCTGGGCGAGTTTACGGGTTG
TTAAACCTTCGATTCCGACCTCATTAAGCAGCTCTAATGCGCTGTTAATCACTTTACTTTTATCTAATCT
AGACATCATTAATTCCTCCTTTTTGTTGACATTATATCATTGATAGAGTTATTTGTCAAACTAGTTTTTT
ATTTCGATGCCCTGGACTTCATGCTTAGAACTCAACCATTCTACAGTTTATTCTTGACACTCTATCATTG
ATAGAGTATAATAACTCTATCATTGATAGAGTGAGCTCCTGCAGTAAAGGAGAAAATTTTATGGATAAAA
AATATAGTATAGGATTAGCAATAGGAACAAATAGTGTAGGATGGGCAGTAATAACTGATGAATATAAAGT
ACCAAGTAAAAAATTTAAAGTATTAGGAAATACAGATAGACATAGTATAAAAAAAAATTTAATAGGTGCA
TTACTTTTTGATAGTGGTGAAACAGCAGAAGCAACAAGACTTAAAAGAACAGCAAGAAGAAGATATACTA
GAAGAAAAAATAGAATATGTTATTTACAAGAAATATTTAGTAATGAAATGGCAAAAGTAGATGATAGTTT
TTTTCATAGATTAGAAGAAAGTTTTTTAGTAGAAGAAGATAAAAAACACGAAAGACATCCAATATTTGGA
AATATAGTAGATGAAGTAGCATATCATGAAAAATATCCAACAATATATCATTTAAGAAAAAAACTTGTAG
ATAGTACAGATAAAGCAGATTTAAGACTTATATATCTTGCATTAGCACATATGATAAAATTTAGAGGACA
TTTTCTTATAGAAGGTGATTTAAATCCAGATAATAGTGATGTAGATAAACTTTTTATACAATTAGTACAA
ACATATAATCAATTATTTGAAGAAAATCCAATAAATGCAAGTGGTGTAGATGCAAAAGCAATATTAAGTG
CAAGATTAAGTAAAAGTAGAAGATTAGAAAATCTTATAGCACAATTACCTGGAGAAAAGAAAAATGGATT
ATTTGGTAATCTTATAGCTTTAAGTTTAGGATTAACACCAAATTTTAAATCAAATTTTGATCTTGCAGAA
GATGCAAAACTTCAATTAAGTAAAGATACATATGATGATGATTTAGATAATTTACTTGCACAAATAGGTG
ATCAATATGCAGATTTATTTCTTGCAGCAAAAAATCTTTCTGATGCAATACTTTTAAGTGATATACTTAG
AGTAAATACAGAAATAACAAAAGCACCATTATCTGCAAGTATGATAAAAAGATATGATGAACATCATCAA
GATTTAACATTACTTAAAGCATTAGTAAGACAACAATTACCAGAAAAATATAAAGAAATTTTTTTTGATC
AAAGTAAAAATGGATATGCAGGATATATAGATGGTGGTGCAAGTCAAGAAGAATTTTATAAATTTATTAA
ACCAATATTAGAAAAAATGGATGGAACAGAAGAATTATTAGTAAAACTTAATAGAGAAGATTTACTTAGA
AAACAAAGAACATTTGATAATGGAAGTATACCACATCAAATACATTTAGGTGAATTACATGCAATATTAA
GAAGACAAGAAGATTTTTATCCATTTCTTAAAGATAATAGAGAAAAAATTGAAAAAATACTTACATTTAG
AATACCATATTATGTAGGACCATTAGCAAGAGGAAATAGTAGATTTGCTTGGATGACAAGAAAAAGTGAA
GAAACAATAACACCATGGAATTTTGAAGAAGTAGTAGATAAAGGAGCATCTGCACAAAGTTTTATAGAAA
GAATGACAAATTTTGATAAAAATCTTCCAAATGAAAAAGTATTACCAAAACATAGTTTATTATATGAATA
TTTTACAGTATATAATGAATTAACAAAAGTAAAATATGTAACAGAAGGTATGAGAAAACCAGCATTTTTA
AGTGGTGAACAAAAAAAAGCTATAGTAGATTTATTATTTAAAACAAATAGAAAAGTAACAGTAAAACAAT
TAAAAGAAGATTATTTTAAAAAAATTGAATGTTTTGATAGTGTAGAAATATCTGGTGTAGAAGATAGATT
TAATGCAAGTTTAGGAACATATCATGATTTACTTAAAATAATAAAGGATAAAGATTTTTTAGATAATGAA
GAAAATGAAGATATTTTAGAAGATATAGTATTAACATTAACTTTATTTGAAGATAGAGAAATGATAGAAG
AAAGATTAAAAACTTATGCTCATTTATTTGATGATAAAGTAATGAAACAACTTAAAAGAAGAAGATATAC
AGGTTGGGGAAGATTAAGTAGAAAACTTATAAATGGAATAAGAGATAAACAAAGTGGAAAAACAATATTA
GATTTTCTTAAAAGTGATGGATTTGCAAATAGAAATTTTATGCAATTAATACATGATGATAGTTTAACAT
TTAAAGAAGATATTCAAAAAGCACAAGTAAGTGGACAAGGTGATAGTTTACATGAACATATAGCAAATTT
AGCAGGATCTCCAGCAATAAAAAAAGGTATATTACAAACAGTAAAAGTAGTTGATGAATTAGTAAAAGTA
ATGGGTAGACATAAACCAGAAAATATAGTTATAGAAATGGCAAGAGAAAATCAAACAACACAAAAAGGAC
AAAAAAATAGTAGAGAAAGAATGAAAAGAATAGAAGAAGGTATAAAAGAATTAGGAAGTCAAATACTTAA
AGAACATCCAGTAGAAAATACACAACTTCAAAATGAAAAACTTTATTTATATTATTTACAAAATGGAAGA
GATATGTATGTAGATCAAGAATTAGATATAAATAGATTAAGTGATTATGATGTAGATGCAATAGTACCAC
AAAGTTTTCTTAAAGATGATTCTATAGATAATAAAGTATTAACAAGATCTGATAAAAATAGAGGTAAAAG
TGATAATGTACCAAGTGAAGAAGTTGTAAAAAAAATGAAAAATTATTGGAGACAATTACTTAATGCAAAA
CTTATAACACAAAGAAAATTTGATAATCTTACAAAAGCAGAAAGAGGTGGATTATCTGAATTAGATAAAG
CTGGATTTATAAAAAGACAATTAGTAGAAACTAGACAAATAACAAAACATGTAGCACAAATATTAGATAG
TAGAATGAATACAAAATATGATGAAAATGATAAGCTTATAAGAGAAGTAAAAGTTATAACATTAAAAAGT
AAATTAGTAAGTGATTTTAGAAAAGATTTTCAATTTTATAAAGTAAGAGAAATAAATAATTATCATCATG
CACATGATGCATATCTTAATGCAGTAGTAGGAACAGCATTAATAAAAAAATATCCTAAATTAGAATCTGA
ATTTGTATATGGAGATTATAAAGTATATGATGTAAGAAAAATGATAGCAAAAAGTGAACAAGAAATAGGA
AAAGCAACAGCAAAGTACTTTTTTTATTCTAATATAATGAATTTTTTTAAGACAGAAATAACTTTAGCAA
ATGGTGAAATAAGAAAAAGACCTTTAATAGAAACTAATGGTGAAACAGGTGAAATAGTATGGGATAAAGG
TAGAGATTTTGCAACAGTAAGAAAAGTATTAAGTATGCCACAAGTAAATATAGTAAAAAAAACAGAAGTA
CAAACTGGAGGATTTAGTAAAGAAAGTATACTTCCAAAAAGAAATTCAGATAAACTTATTGCAAGAAAAA
AAGATTGGGATCCAAAAAAATATGGTGGATTTGATAGTCCAACAGTAGCATATAGTGTATTAGTAGTAGC
AAAAGTAGAAAAAGGTAAATCTAAAAAACTTAAAAGTGTAAAAGAATTACTTGGAATAACAATAATGGAA
AGAAGTAGTTTTGAAAAAAATCCTATTGATTTTTTAGAAGCAAAAGGATATAAAGAAGTTAAAAAAGATT
TAATAATAAAACTTCCAAAATATTCTTTATTTGAATTAGAAAATGGAAGAAAAAGAATGTTAGCAAGTGC
TGGTGAATTACAAAAAGGTAATGAATTAGCATTACCATCTAAATATGTAAATTTTCTTTATTTAGCAAGT
CATTATGAAAAACTTAAAGGATCTCCTGAAGATAATGAACAAAAACAATTATTTGTAGAACAACATAAAC
ATTATTTAGATGAAATAATTGAACAAATAAGTGAATTTTCTAAAAGAGTAATATTAGCAGACGCAAATTT
AGATAAAGTATTATCTGCTTATAATAAACATAGAGATAAACCAATAAGAGAACAAGCAGAAAATATAATA
CATCTTTTTACATTAACAAATTTAGGTGCACCAGCAGCATTTAAATATTTTGATACAACAATAGATAGAA
AAAGATATACAAGTACAAAAGAAGTATTAGACGCAACATTAATACATCAAAGTATAACAGGATTATATGA
AACAAGAATAGATTTATCTCAATTAGGTGGTGATTAACTCGAGCAAAAACATCGTAGAAATACGAATCTC
GTATGCCGTCTTCTGCTTGCTCGAGAAAAAAAAACCGCGCCCCTGACAGGGCGCGGTTTTTTTTTCGTAA
TTTATTACTGAACAAGAGGGCAATCGATATATTAATAAAGAGAAAGGAGATTCTTGTAATAAGAGTCTCC
TTGTTGATTAACTAAATAATTTGGGTAATAAATTTATATAAAATATGTTATGATATTAATAATTCATGGC
ATAGTGAAATATTAGGATAATGGAGAATATACAAATGTATAGAATTTTATTAGTAGAGGACGATATTGAT
TTATCAAAAGAGATTGCGTTAGCACTTGAAAAATGGGGATTTAAAGTAGAATTAATTGATGATTTTGAGG
TAGTATTAGATGAATTTATGGATAAAAAACCAGATGTAGTACTTTTAGATGTAAATTTACCATTATATAA
TGGATTTTACTGGTGCGAAAAAATAAGAGCTATTTCAAATGTACCATTAATATTTTTATCATCAAGAGAT
TCTGATATGGATTTAATAATGGGTATAAATAATGGAGCAGATGATTATATTACCAAACCATTTTCTATAG
ACATATTGGTTACCAAAATAAATGGTATAATAAGAAGAGTCTATAATTATAGTGATTCTAATAGTATTTT
GTATTGTGAAGATTTGATGTTTGATGTGGGGAAAGGGATTATAAAACATAAGTATAAGGATAAAAGTATA
GAGTTGACT
Features (pLannotate 1.2.2; 12 found; start..end, strand, type, name):
     91..679     +  rep_origin     ori: high-copy-number ColE1/pMB1/pBR322/pUC origin of replication
   1000..1109    +  oriT           oriT: incP origin of transfer
   1142..1513    +  CDS            traJ: oriT-recognizing protein; traJ
   1551..1643    +  CDS            traI (fragment): TRAI6_ECOLX - Experimental evidence at protein level: Swiss-Prot protein existence level 1. The initiation process of transfer DNA synthesis requires the interaction of at least three plasmid-specific components (TraH, I, and J) at the transfer origin resulting in the assembly of a specialised nucleoprotein complex - the relaxosome. Site- and strand-specific cleavage at the transfer origin is dependent on TraI and TraJ. From Escherichia coli.
   3189..3515    +  CDS            mazF: MAZF_ECOLI - Also known as chpA, chpAK. Experimental evidence at protein level: Swiss-Prot protein existence level 1. The physiological role of this TA system is debated. Programmed cell death (PCD) occurs when cells are at high density and depends on the presence of MazE-MazF and a quorum sensing pentapeptide, the extracellular death factor (EDF) with sequence Asn-Asn-Trp-Asn-Asn (NNWNN), probably produced from the zwf gene product glucose-6- phosphate 1-dehydrogenase (PubMed:17962566, PubMed:18310334). Cell death governed by the MazE-MazF and DinJ-YafQ TA systems seems to play a role in biof
   3560..3714    +  CDS            lacZα (fragment): LacZα fragment of β-galactosidase; lacZ fragment
   6259..6879    +  CDS            catP: CAT2_CLOPF - Protein inferred from homology: Swiss-Prot protein existence level 3. This enzyme is an effector of chloramphenicol resistance in bacteria. From Clostridium perfringens.
   7643..8266    -  CDS            TetR: tetracycline repressor TetR; tetR from transposon Tn10; TetR binds to the tetracycline operator tetO to inhibit transcription. This inhibition can be relieved by adding tetracycline or doxycycline.
   8389..8407    +  protein_bind   tet operator: bacterial operator O1 for the tetR and tetA genes tetracycline repressor TetR
   8414..8432    +  protein_bind   tet operator: bacterial operator O1 for the tetR and tetA genes tetracycline repressor TetR
   8461..12564   +  CDS            cas9: CAS9_STRP1 - Also known as csn1 From Streptococcus pyogenes serotype M1.
  12845..13213   +  CDS            bceR (fragment): BCER_BACHD - Protein inferred from homology: Swiss-Prot protein existence level 3. Member of the two-component regulatory system BceS/BceR involved in the regulation of bacitracin resistance. When activated by BceS, binds to the upstream region of the bceAB promoter and up- regulates the expression of these two genes (By similarity). From Bacillus halodurans (strain ATCC BAA-125 / DSM 18197 / FERM 7344 / JCM 9153 / C-125).
