[The description below was written by a language model from this plasmid's Addgene catalogue record and pLannotate feature annotations shown in this document.]
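Description:
pJAK184.tetR.PT5-3.dCas9 is a 13.3 kb bacterial CRISPR interference plasmid built on the pJAK184 backbone. It is designed as an allelic-exchange vehicle for placing an anhydrotetracycline-inducible dCas9 cassette into the Clostridioides difficile chromosome. It is propagated in E. coli through a high-copy ColE1/pUC-type origin and selected with chloramphenicol via catP, a Clostridium perfringens chloramphenicol acetyltransferase gene. An incP oriT, together with traJ and a traI fragment, allows the plasmid to be mobilised by conjugation from a suitable E. coli donor into C. difficile. The backbone also carries an annotated mazF toxin gene, which could serve for counter-selection against retained plasmid, although the record does not state how it is regulated or used. A lacZα fragment is also present. No clostridial replicon is annotated.

The payload is the catalytically dead Streptococcus pyogenes Cas9, about 4.1 kb, which binds guide-specified DNA targets without cleaving them and so blocks transcription. It is driven by the TetR-PT5-3 promoter. A divergently oriented Tn10 tetR gene supplies the repressor, which binds two tet operators just upstream of the dCas9 coding sequence, and the inducer relieves this repression. According to the depositor, the promoter was modified to give sufficient induction from a single chromosomal copy without appreciable leakiness when uninduced. Upstream and downstream homology regions direct insertion downstream of the bacitracin permease gene. The bceR-like fragment annotated after dCas9 probably lies within one of these arms, though the arms themselves are not annotated. No guide RNA cassette appears in the feature table. The construct belongs to a two-plasmid system for knocking down C. difficile genes without antibiotic selection.
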