Addgene plasmid #232482: pJAK184.tetR.PT5-3.dCas9
Purpose: optimized ahTet inducible dCas9 for insertion into C. difficile genome
Depositing lab: James Collins. Depositing organization: University of Louisville. Publication: Plasmid sequences and availability of a two-plasmid system for CRISPRi knockdown of Clostridioides difficile genes without antibiotic selection. Chua M, Erickson D, Collins J. Microbiol Resour Announc. 2025 Apr 28:e0011625. doi: 10.1128/mra.00116-25. PubMed 40293262.
Backbone
  Vector backbone: pJAK184
  Backbone size w/o insert (bp): 9357
  Total vector size (bp): 13309
  Vector type: Bacterial Expression, CRISPR
Growth in bacteria
  Bacterial resistance: Chloramphenicol, 25 μg/mL
  Growth temperature: 37°C
  Growth strain: DH5alpha
  Copy number: Unknown
Gene/Insert
  Gene/Insert name: Catalytically dead mutant of the Cas9 endonuclease from the Streptococcus pyogenes Type II CRISPR/Cas system (alt name: dCas9)
  Species: Streptococcus pyogenes
  Insert size (bp): 4107
  Promoter: TetR-PT5-3
  Cloning method: Other
  Sequencing primers: 5′ tttcacatttgccgttttgt; 3′ tgaccaaaatcccttaacgtg
Terms and licenses: Academic/Nonprofit Terms; Industry Terms: Not Available to Industry
Depositor comments: Plasmid contains up- and down-stream homologous regions to insert dCas9 under TetR control into the genome downstream of the bacitracin permease. The promoter driving dCas9 has been modified to provide sufficient induction on a single copy system without appreciable 'leakiness' when not induced.
How to cite: pJAK184.tetR.PT5-3.dCas9 was a gift from James Collins (Addgene plasmid # 232482 ; http://n2t.net/addgene:232482 ; RRID:Addgene_232482)
